Addgene plasmid #18433: T4 Lysozyme D89A R96H
Depositing lab: Brian Matthews. Depositing organization: University of Oregon.
Backbone
  Vector backbone: pHS1403
  Backbone size w/o insert (bp): 5000
  Vector type: Bacterial Expression
Growth in bacteria
  Bacterial resistance: Ampicillin, 100 μg/mL
  Growth temperature: 37°C
  Growth strain: DH5alpha
  Copy number: High Copy
Gene/Insert
  Gene/Insert name: T4 Lysozyme
  Species: Bacteriophage T4
  Insert size (bp): 600
  Mutation: D89A R96H
  GenBank ID: NP_049736
  Entrez Gene: e (a.k.a. T4p123)
  Cloning method: Restriction Enzyme; 5′ cloning site BamHI (not destroyed); 3′ cloning site HindIII (not destroyed)
  Sequencing primers: 5′ na; 3′ GGCGTATCACGAGGCCC
Terms and licenses: Academic/Nonprofit Terms; Industry Terms: Not Available to Industry
Depositor comments: The BamHI site is 27 bp from the ATG and the HindIII site is 115 bp from the stop.
How to cite: T4 Lysozyme D89A R96H was a gift from Brian Matthews (Addgene plasmid # 18433 ; http://n2t.net/addgene:18433 ; RRID:Addgene_18433)
