[The description below was written by a language model from this plasmid's Addgene catalogue record.]
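Description:
T4 Lysozyme D89A R96H is a bacterial expression plasmid built on the pHS1403 backbone (about 5 kb without insert) that carries a mutant version of the bacteriophage T4 lysozyme gene (gene e). It is maintained as a high-copy plasmid in E. coli cloning strains such as DH5alpha and is selected with ampicillin. The record does not name the origin of replication or the promoter that drives expression of the insert, and no feature table is available to confirm the regulatory elements, so these details of the pHS1403 backbone remain unstated here.

The insert is roughly 600 bp and was placed between BamHI and HindIII sites, both of which were preserved and can therefore be used to excise or transfer the fragment. According to the depositor's notes, the BamHI site lies 27 bp from the start codon and the HindIII site 115 bp from the stop codon, so the cloned fragment includes short flanking untranslated regions around the coding sequence. No fusion tags or reporters are recorded. The encoded protein bears two amino-acid substitutions, aspartate 89 to alanine and arginine 96 to histidine.

T4 lysozyme is a widely used model protein for studying how point mutations affect folding, thermodynamic stability and three-dimensional structure, and a double mutant of this type is consistent with production of recombinant variant protein in E. coli for such biophysical or crystallographic comparison. However, the record itself does not state a specific purpose for this particular combination of mutations.
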