>Addgene plasmid #18433 | T4 Lysozyme D89A R96H | addgene partial sequence | sequence record 24219 | 3primeUP
GCTANTGAAAAAAGCCCGCTCATTAGGCGGGCTCAGATCTGCTCATGTTTGACAGCTTATCATCGATAAG
CTTCGGCAATAAATTCTTGATATGTTTTCATATGTTTCCTTTAAATATTTTAATTAGTAATTGTCTATTC
AAGTAATTGTGAATATACTATCACAATTCCAAGAGAAAGTAAACAGCTTTATAGATTTTTATACGCGTCC
CAAGTGCCAGTTCTAAACGTTGTAATGACTCGTTTTGCGCGATTAGGTGTTTGATTATACCATCTACTTT
TAGCTAAGTTAACTGCTGCTTCATCCCAGCGTTTTTGTTGAAGCATACGTAAAGAGTTAGTAAATCCTGC
CACACCGGTTTCTCCCATTTGGAAAACCATATTAATCAATGCACAGTGACGAACCGCATCAAGAGAAGCG
TATACCGGTTTTAATTTAGCATTTCTCAGAATTCCGCGAACAGCAGCATCAACATCCTGATTAAAGAGTT
TTTCAGCCTCATCTTTTGTAATTACACCATTGCAATTACGCCCAATAGCTTTATCTAATTCAGATTTAGC
AGCATTAAGTGATGGACTTTTTGTAAGCAAATGACCGATGCCAATAGTGTAATAGCCTTCTGTGTCTTTA
TAGATTTTAAGTCTAAGACCTTCATCTATACGTAACATTTCAAATATATTCATAATACCTCCTAAGCATC
GATGGATCCTGTTTCCTGTGTGAAATTGTTATCCGCTCACAATTCCACACATTATACGAGCCGATGATTA
ATTGTCACAGGGGGATGGGGAGTAGCTCACGATGACGACCCNGTTCCTGGTGAATGTATCGCTCCATCCA
ACA
